Addgene plasmid #99814: pHI-Sm-zfp1
Purpose: Expresses S. mansoni zinc finger protein
Depositing lab: Phillip Newmark.
Backbone
  Vector backbone: pJC53.2
  Vector type: Bacterial Expression
Growth in bacteria
  Bacterial resistance: Kanamycin, 50 μg/mL
  Growth temperature: 37°C
  Growth strain: DH5alpha
  Copy number: Unknown
Gene/Insert
  Gene/Insert name: zinc finger protein
  Cloning method: Restriction Enzyme; 5′ cloning site unknown (unknown if destroyed); 3′ cloning site unknown (unknown if destroyed)
Terms and licenses: Academic/Nonprofit Terms; Industry Terms: Not Available to Industry
Depositor comments: Addgene Note: These plasmids were generated for in vitro transcription and may not be suitable for overexpression studies. The inserts were amplified from cDNA and may differ from NCBI reference sequences.
How to cite: pHI-Sm-zfp1 was a gift from Phillip Newmark (Addgene plasmid # 99814)
