[The description below was written by a language model from this plasmid's Addgene catalogue record and pLannotate feature annotations shown in this document.]
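Description:
pHI-Sm-zfp1 is a small bacterial plasmid (about 3.9 kb) built on the pJC53.2 backbone and carrying a cDNA-derived fragment of a Schistosoma mansoni zinc finger protein gene. Although it is catalogued as a bacterial expression vector, the deposit notes say that plasmids in this series were made as templates for in vitro transcription and may not suit overexpression studies. They also warn that the insert was amplified from cDNA and may differ from reference sequences. The plasmid replicates in E. coli from a high-copy ColE1/pUC-type origin. Kanamycin is the listed selection, matching the annotated neo (nptII) gene. A β-lactamase (AmpR) coding sequence with only a fragment of its promoter is also annotated, along with a fragment of an M13 origin and a remnant of the Tn5 transposase upstream of neo.

The insert sits between two convergent sets of phage promoters: T7 followed by SP6 on one side, and T7 followed by T3 in the opposite orientation on the other. A T7 terminator lies outside each promoter set. With this layout, SP6 or T3 polymerase can produce a single-stranded transcript of one chosen orientation, as needed for sense or antisense riboprobes. T7 polymerase can transcribe both strands from the opposing T7 promoters, yielding complementary RNAs that can form double-stranded RNA. The record does not state which of these applications was intended. Within the insert, the only annotated feature is a short match to the C. elegans odd-skipped family zinc finger protein odd-2, which most likely reflects conserved zinc finger motifs. The cloning sites and exact insert boundaries are not recorded.
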