Features (pLannotate 1.2.2; 13 found; start..end, strand, type, name):
      1..48      -  terminator     T7 terminator: transcription terminator for bacteriophage T7 RNA polymerase
     62..80      +  promoter       T7 promoter: promoter for bacteriophage T7 RNA polymerase
     84..102     +  promoter       SP6 promoter: promoter for bacteriophage SP6 RNA polymerase
    527..625     +  CDS            odd-2 (fragment): ODD2_CAEEL - Experimental evidence at transcript level: Swiss-Prot protein existence level 2. May function as transcription regulator (Probable). Required for morphogenesis and function of the digestive tract. From Caenorhabditis elegans.
    812..830     -  promoter       T3 promoter: promoter for bacteriophage T3 RNA polymerase
    834..852     -  promoter       T7 promoter: promoter for bacteriophage T7 RNA polymerase
    866..913     +  terminator     T7 terminator: transcription terminator for bacteriophage T7 RNA polymerase
    920..986     +  rep_origin     M13 ori (fragment): M13 bacteriophage origin of replication; arrow indicates direction of (+) strand synthesis
    989..1288    +  CDS            tnpA (fragment): TN5P_ECOLX - Also known as tnp. Experimental evidence at protein level: Swiss-Prot protein existence level 1. Mediates transposition of transposon Tn5 by a 'cut and paste' mechanism. First, the monomeric transposase binds the 19 bp inverted DNA repeats flanking the transposon. Then, dimerization of the DNA- bound transposase creates a synaptic DNA complex. After nicking of the first DNA strand, excision of the transposon proceeds through a series of intermediates. The transposase then mediates the insertion of the transposon at a new site by strand transfer. The activity of the wild- type tran
   1320..2111    +  CDS            neo: KKA2_KLEPN - Also known as kan, nptII. Experimental evidence at protein level: Swiss-Prot protein existence level 1. Resistance to kanamycin, neomycin, paromomycin, ribostamycin, butirosin and gentamicin B. From Klebsiella pneumoniae.
   2115..2131    +  promoter       AmpR promoter (fragment): bla
   2132..2992    +  CDS            AmpR: β-lactamase; bla; confers resistance to ampicillin, carbenicillin, and related antibiotics
   3163..3751    +  rep_origin     ori: high-copy-number ColE1/pMB1/pBR322/pUC origin of replication
>Addgene plasmid #99814 | pHI-Sm-zfp1 | addgene full sequence | sequence record 194859 | Addgene NGS Result
CAAAAAACCCCTCAAGACCCGTTTAGAGGCCCCAAGGGGTTATGCTAGGCGCGCCGGATCCTAATACGAC
TCACTATAGGGAGATTTAGGTGACACTATAGAAGTGACCTTTGTCACTACTGGCGATGGAGATACTGCTG
TAATTGATACAATGAATATCAGTAATAGTTATTCACCAAATACTCCATCCAAAATCGAATTACTTTCAAA
TCTTGCTGATAAAGAAAAGAAATTTGAACATGAATTAGACAATAATAATGATTATAGTTTTCAAGATGAT
GAACAATATCATCGTCATATACAAGACATGATGATTGATCAAAATGACGGTGATAATATAACTGAAGATA
CCGATGACCAAGAATATCAAGATGACTTGAATCAATCTAATAAAATGGATACATTCAATTTTAATTACTC
TCTTTCTAATCCAAATGATTCTGATGATTCATTAAAACAATTAACAAATACAACCAAAGATACTGGTAAA
TCAATTTATTCAAAATCTAATAATAATGATGATAAAAGACCAAGAAAATTTATATGTCGTTATTGCAATA
AAGCATTTAGTTTAATGAATGTTCTTAAAGTTCATGAAAGAATACATACTGGAGAAAAACCATATGTTTG
TGAAATATGCAATAAAGCATTTAATCAAAGTGGTTCATTAAATCGTCATAAGAATACACATACTAAACGT
AGCAGTGATAATCGTAGTTATTCATGTCGATTTTGTCCACGTCAATTTCTACATTCCAGTCAATTACAAG
ATCATGAAACAATGGAACATAGCATGGAAATGAAAGGTCTCCCTTTAGTGAGGGTTAATTCTCCCTATAG
TGAGTCGTATTAGGATCCGGCGCGCCTAGCATAACCCCTTGGGGCCTCTAAACGGGTCTTGAGGGGTTTT
TTGACGCGTCGATTTCGGCCTATTGGTTAAAAAATGAGCTGATTTAACAAAAATTTAACGCGAATTTTAA
CAAAATTCAGGGCGCAAGGGCTGCTAAAGGAAGCGGAACACGTAGAAAGCCAGTCCGCAGAAACGGTGCT
GACCCCGGATGAATGTCAGCTACTGGGCTATCTGGACAAGGGAAAACGCAAGCGCAAAGAGAAAGCAGGT
AGCTTGCAGTGGGCTTACATGGCGATAGCTAGACTGGGCGGTTTTATGGACAGCAAGCGAACCGGAATTG
CCAGCTGGGGCGCCCTCTGGTAAGGTTGGGAAGCCCTGCAAAGTAAACTGGATGGCTTTCTTGCCGCCAA
TGATCTGATGGCGCAGGGGATCAAGATCTGATCAAGAGACAGGATGAGGATCGTTTCGCATGATTGAACA
AGATGGATTGCACGCAGGTTCTCCGGCCGCTTGGGTGGAGAGGCTATTCGGCTATGACTGGGCACAACAG
ACAATCGGCTGCTCTGATGCCGCCGTGTTCCGGCTGTCAGCGCAGGGGCGCCCGGTTCTTTTTGTCAAGA
CCGACCTGTCCGGTGCCCTGAATGAACTGCAGGACGAGGCAGCGCGGCTATCGTGGCTGGCCACGACGGG
CGTTCCTTGCGCAGCTGTGCTCGACGTTGTCACTGAAGCGGGAAGGGACTGGCTGCTATTGGGCGAAGTG
CCGGGGCAGGATCTCCTGTCATCCCACCTTGCTCCTGCCGAGAAAGTATCCATCATGGCTGATGCAATGC
GGCGGCTGCATACGCTTGATCCGGCTACCTGCCCATTCGACCACCAAGCGAAACATCGCATCGAGCGAGC
ACGTACTCGGATGGAAGCCGGTCTTGTCGATCAGGATGATCTGGACGAAGAGCATCAGGGGCTCGCGCCA
GCCGAACTGTTCGCCAGGCTCAAGGCGCGCATGCCCGACGGCGAGGATCTCGTCGTGACCCATGGCGATG
CCTGCTTGCCGAATATCATGGTGGAAAATGGCCGCTTTTCTGGATTCATCGACTGTGGCCGGCTGGGTGT
GGCGGACCGCTATCAGGACATAGCGTTGGCTACCCGTGATATTGCTGAAGAGCTTGGCGGCGAATGGGCT
GACCGCTTCCTCGTGCTTTACGGTATCGCCGCTCCCGATTCGCAGCGCATCGCCTTCTATCGCCTTCTTG
ACGAGTTCTTCTGAATTGAAAAAGGAAGAGTATGAGTATTCAACATTTCCGTGTCGCCCTTATTCCCTTT
TTTGCGGCATTTTGCCTTCCTGTTTTTGCTCACCCAGAAACGCTGGTGAAAGTAAAAGATGCTGAAGATC
AGTTGGGTGCACGAGTGGGTTACATCGAACTGGATCTCAACAGCGGTAAGATCCTTGAGAGTTTTCGCCC
CGAAGAACGTTTTCCAATGATGAGCACTTTTAAAGTTCTGCTATGTGGCGCGGTATTATCCCGTATTGAC
GCCGGGCAAGAGCAACTCGGTCGCCGCATACACTATTCTCAGAATGACTTGGTTGAGTACTCACCAGTCA
CAGAAAAGCATCTTACGGATGGCATGACAGTAAGAGAATTATGCAGTGCTGCCATAACCATGAGTGATAA
CACTGCGGCCAACTTACTTCTGACAACGATCGGAGGACCGAAGGAGCTAACCGCTTTTTTGCACAACATG
GGGGATCATGTAACTCGCCTTGATCGTTGGGAACCGGAGCTGAATGAAGCCATACCAAACGACGAGCGTG
ACACCACGATGCCTGTAGCAATGGCAACAACGTTGCGCAAACTATTAACTGGCGAACTACTTACTCTAGC
TTCCCGGCAACAATTAATAGACTGGATGGAGGCGGATAAAGTTGCAGGACCACTTCTGCGCTCGGCCCTT
CCGGCTGGCTGGTTTATTGCTGATAAATCTGGAGCCGGTGAGCGTGGGTCTCGCGGTATCATTGCAGCAC
TGGGGCCAGATGGTAAGCCCTCCCGTATCGTAGTTATCTACACGACGGGGAGCCAGGCAACTATGGATGA
ACGAAATAGACAGATCGCTGAGATAGGTGCCTCACTGATTAAGCATTGGTAACTGTCAGACCAAGTTTAC
TCATATATACTTTAGATTGATTTAAAACTTCATTTTTAATTTAAAAGGATCTAGGTGAAGATCCTTTTTG
ATAATCTCATGACCAAAATCCCTTAACGTGAGTTTTCGTTCCACTGAGCGTCAGACCCCGTAGAAAAGAT
CAAAGGATCTTCTTGAGATCCTTTTTTTCTGCGCGTAATCTGCTGCTTGCAAACAAAAAAACCACCGCTA
CCAGCGGTGGTTTGTTTGCCGGATCAAGAGCTACCAACTCTTTTTCCGAAGGTAACTGGCTTCAGCAGAG
CGCAGATACCAAATACTGTTCTTCTAGTGTAGCCGTAGTTAGGCCACCACTTCAAGAACTCTGTAGCACC
GCCTACATACCTCGCTCTGCTAATCCTGTTACCAGTGGCTGCTGCCAGTGGCGATAAGTCGTGTCTTACC
GGGTTGGACTCAAGACGATAGTTACCGGATAAGGCGCAGCGGTCGGGCTGAACGGGGGGTTCGTGCACAC
AGCCCAGCTTGGAGCGAACGACCTACACCGAACTGAGATACCTACAGCGTGAGCTATGAGAAAGCGCCAC
GCTTCCCGAAGGGAGAAAGGCGGACAGGTATCCGGTAAGCGGCAGGGTCGGAACAGGAGAGCGCACGAGG
GAGCTTCCAGGGGGAAACGCCTGGTATCTTTATAGTCCTGTCGGGTTTCGCCACCTCTGACTTGAGCGTC
GATTTTTGTGATGCTCGTCAGGGGGGCGGAGCCTATGGAAAAACGCCAGCAACGCGGCCTTTTTACGGTT
CCTGGCCTTTTGCTGGCCTTTTGCTCACATGTTCTTTCCTGCGTTATCCCCTGATTCTGTGGATAACCGT
ATTACCGCCTTTGAGTGAGCTGATACCGCTCGCCGCAGCCGAACGACCGAGCGCAGCGAGTCAGTGAGCG
AGGAAGCACGCGT
